>Addgene plasmid #180323 | pCMV_SEPT9_i3-mApple | addgene full sequence | sequence record 357922 | Addgene NGS Result
TAGTTATTAATAGTAATCAATTACGGGGTCATTAGTTCATAGCCCATATATGGAGTTCCGCGTTACATAA
CTTACGGTAAATGGCCCGCCTGGCTGACCGCCCAACGACCCCCGCCCATTGACGTCAATAATGACGTATG
TTCCCATAGTAACGCCAATAGGGACTTTCCATTGACGTCAATGGGTGGAGTATTTACGGTAAACTGCCCA
CTTGGCAGTACATCAAGTGTATCATATGCCAAGTACGCCCCCTATTGACGTCAATGACGGTAAATGGCCC
GCCTGGCATTATGCCCAGTACATGACCTTATGGGACTTTCCTACTTGGCAGTACATCTACGTATTAGTCA
TCGCTATTACCATGGTGATGCGGTTTTGGCAGTACATCAATGGGCGTGGATAGCGGTTTGACTCACGGGG
ATTTCCAAGTCTCCACCCCATTGACGTCAATGGGAGTTTGTTTTGGCACCAAAATCAACGGGACTTTCCA
AAATGTCGTAACAACTCCGCCCCATTGACGCAAATGGGCGGTAGGCGTGTACGGTGGGAGGTCTATATAA
GCAGAGCTGGTTTAGTGAACCGTCAGATCCGCTAGCATGGAGAGGGACCGGATCTCAGCCTTGAAAAGAT
CTTTTGAGGTCGAGGAGGTCGAGACACCCAACTCCACCCCACCCCGGAGGGTCCAGACTCCCCTACTCCG
AGCCACTGTGGCCAGCTCCACCCAGAAATTCCAGGACCTGGGCGTGAAGAACTCAGAACCCTCGGCCCGC
CATGTGGACTCCCTAAGCCAACGCTCCCCCAAGGCGTCCCTGCGGAGGGTGGAGCTCTCGGGCCCCAAGG
CGGCCGAGCCGGTGTCCCGGCGCACTGAGCTGTCCATTGACATCTCGTCCAAGCAGGTGGAGAACGCCGG
GGCCATCGGCCCGTCCCGGTTCGGGCTCAAGAGGGCCGAGGTGTTGGGCCACAAGACGCCAGAACCGGCC
CCTCGGAGGACGGAGATCACCATCGTCAAACCCCAGGAGTCAGCCCACCGGAGGATGGAGCCCCCTGCCT
CCAAGGTCCCCGAGGTGCCCACTGCCCCTGCCACCGACGCAGCCCCCAAGAGGGTGGAGATCCAGATGCC
CAAGCCTGCTGAGGCGCCCACCGCCCCCAGCCCAGCCCAGACCTTGGAAAATTCAGAGCCTGCCCCTGTG
TCTCAGCTGCAGAGCAGGCTGGAGCCCAAGCCCCAGCCCCCTGTGGCTGAGGCTACACCCCGGAGCCAGG
AGGCCACTGAGGCGGCTCCCAGCTGCGTTGGCGACATGGCCGACACCCCCAGAGATGCCGGGCTCAAGCA
GGCGCCTGCATCACGGAACGAGAAGGCCCCGGTGGACTTCGGCTACGTGGGGATTGACTCCATCCTGGAG
CAGATGCGCCGGAAGGCCATGAAGCAGGGCTTCGAGTTCAACATCATGGTGGTCGGGCAGAGCGGCTTGG
GTAAATCCACCTTAATCAACACCCTCTTCAAATCCAAAATCAGCCGGAAGTCGGTGCAGCCCACCTCAGA
GGAGCGCATCCCCAAGACCATCGAGATCAAGTCCATCACGCACGATATTGAGGAGAAAGGCGTCCGGATG
AAGCTGACAGTGATTGACACACCAGGGTTCGGGGACCACATCAACAACGAGAACTGCTGGCAGCCCATCA
TGAAGTTCATCAATGACCAGTACGAGAAATACCTGCAGGAGGAGGTCAACATCAACCGCAAGAAGCGCAT
CCCGGACACCCGCGTCCACTGCTGCCTCTACTTCATCCCCGCCACCGGCCACTCCCTCAGGCCCCTGGAC
ATCGAGTTTATGAAACGCCTGAGCAAGGTGGTCAACATCGTCCCTGTCATCGCCAAGGCGGACACACTCA
CCCTGGAGGAGAGGGTCCACTTCAAACAGCGGATCACCGCAGACCTGCTGTCCAACGGCATCGACGTGTA
CCCCCAGAAGGAATTTGATGAGGACTCGGAGGACCGGCTGGTGAACGAGAAGTTCCGGGAGATGATCCCA
TTTGCTGTGGTGGGCAGTGACCACGAGTACCAGGTCAACGGCAAGAGGATCCTTGGGAGGAAGACCAAGT
GGGGTACCATCGAAGTTGAAAACACCACACACTGTGAGTTTGCCTACCTGCGGGACCTTCTCATCAGGAC
GCACATGCAGAACATCAAGGACATCACCAGCAGCATCCACTTCGAGGCGTACCGTGTGAAGCGCCTCAAC
GAGGGCAGCAGCGCCATGGCCAACGGCGTGGAGGAGAAGGAGCCAGAAGCCCCAGAGATGGTGAGCAAGG
GCGAGGAGAATAACATGGCCATCATCAAGGAGTTCATGCGCTTCAAGGTGCACATGGAGGGCTCCGTGAA
CGGCCACGAGTTCGAGATCGAGGGCGAGGGCGAGGGCCGCCCCTACGAGGCCTTTCAGACCGCTAAGCTG
AAGGTGACCAAGGGTGGCCCCCTGCCCTTCGCCTGGGACATCCTGTCCCCTCAGTTCATGTACGGCTCCA
AGGTCTACATTAAGCACCCAGCCGACATCCCCGACTACTTCAAGCTGTCCTTCCCCGAGGGCTTCAGGTG
GGAGCGCGTGATGAACTTCGAGGACGGCGGCATTATTCACGTTAACCAGGACTCCTCCCTGCAGGACGGC
GTGTTCATCTACAAGGTGAAGCTGCGCGGCACCAACTTCCCCTCCGACGGCCCCGTAATGCAGAAGAAGA
CCATGGGCTGGGAGGCCTCCGAGGAGCGGATGTACCCCGAGGACGGCGCCCTGAAGAGCGAGATCAAGAA
GAGGCTGAAGCTGAAGGACGGCGGCCACTACGCCGCCGAGGTCAAGACCACCTACAAGGCCAAGAAGCCC
GTGCAGCTGCCCGGCGCCTACATCGTCGACATCAAGTTGGACATCGTGTCCCACAACGAGGACTACACCA
TCGTGGAACAGTACGAACGCGCCGAGGGCCGCCACTCCACCGGCGGCATGGACGAGCTGTACAAGTGAGG
ATCCACCGGATCTAGATAACTGATCATAATCAGCCATACCACATTTGTAGAGGTTTTACTTGCTTTAAAA
AACCTCCCACACCTCCCCCTGAACCTGAAACATAAAATGAATGCAATTGTTGTTGTTAACTTGTTTATTG
CAGCTTATAATGGTTACAAATAAAGCAATAGCATCACAAATTTCACAAATAAAGCATTTTTTTCACTGCA
TTCTAGTTGTGGTTTGTCCAAACTCATCAATGTATCTTAACGCGTAAATTGTAAGCGTTAATATTTTGTT
AAAATTCGCGTTAAATTTTTGTTAAATCAGCTCATTTTTTAACCAATAGGCCGAAATCGGCAAAATCCCT
TATAAATCAAAAGAATAGACCGAGATAGGGT
[37 nt withheld, positions 3392-3428]
AAAGAACGTGGACTCCAACGTCAAAGG
[49 nt withheld, positions 3456-3504]
T
[91 nt withheld, positions 3506-3596]
G
[124 nt withheld, positions 3598-3721]
CAGGTGGCACTTTTCGGGGAAATGTGCGCGGAACCCCTATTTGTTTATTTTTCTAAATACATTCAAATAT
GTATCCGCTCATGAGACAATAACCCTGATAAATGCTTCAATAATATTGAAAAAGGAAGAGTCCTGAGGCG
GAAAGAACCAGCTGTGGAATGTGTGTCAGTTAGGGTGTGGAAAGTCCCCAGGCTCCCCAGCAGGCAGAAG
TATGCAAAGCATGCATCTCAATTAGTCAGCAACCAGGTGTGGAAAGTCCCCAGGCTCCCCAGCAGGCAGA
AGTATGCAAAGCATGCATCTCAATTAGTCAGCAACCATAGTCCCGCCCCTAACTCCGCCCATCCCGCCCC
TAACTCCGCCCAGTTCCGCCCATTCTCCGCCCCATGGCTGACTAATTTTTTTTATTTATGCAGAGGCCGA
GGCCGCCTCGGCCTCTGAGCTATTCCAGAAGTAGTGAGGAGGCTTTTTTGGAGGCCTAGGCTTTTGCAAA
GATCGATCAAGAGACAGGATGAGGATCGTTTCGCATGATTGAACAAGATGGATTGCACGCAGGTTCTCCG
GCCGCTTGGGTGGAGAGGCTATTCGGCTATGACTGGGCACAACAGACAATCGGCTGCTCTGATGCCGCCG
TGTTCCGGCTGTCAGCGCAGGGGCGCCCGGTTCTTTTTGTCAAGACCGACCTGTCCGGTGCCCTGAATGA
ACTGCAAGACGAGGCAGCGCGGCTATCGTGGCTGGCCACGACGGGCGTTCCTTGCGCAGCTGTGCTCGAC
GTTGTCACTGAAGCGGGAAGGGACTGGCTGCTATTGGGCGAAGTGCCGGGGCAGGATCTCCTGTCATCTC
ACCTTGCTCCTGCCGAGAAAGTATCCATCATGGCTGATGCAATGCGGCGGCTGCATACGCTTGATCCGGC
TACCTGCCCATTCGACCACCAAGCGAAACATCGCATCGAGCGAGCACGTACTCGGATGGAAGCCGGTCTT
GTCGATCAGGATGATCTGGACGAAGAGCATCAGGGGCTCGCGCCAGCCGAACTGTTCGCCAGGCTCAAGG
CGAGCATGCCCGACGGCGAGGATCTCGTCGTGACCCATGGCGATGCCTGCTTGCCGAATATCATGGTGGA
AAATGGCCGCTTTTCTGGATTCATCGACTGTGGCCGGCTGGGTGTGGCGGACCGCTATCAGGACATAGCG
TTGGCTACCCGTGATATTGCTGAAGAGCTTGGCGGCGAATGGGCTGACCGCTTCCTCGTGCTTTACGGTA
TCGCCGCTCCCGATTCGCAGCGCATCGCCTTCTATCGCCTTCTTGACGAGTTCTTCTGAGCGGGACTCTG
GGGTTCGAAATGACCGACCAAGCGACGCCCAACCTGCCATCACGAGATTTCGATTCCACCGCCGCCTTCT
ATGAAAGGTTGGGCTTCGGAATCGTTTTCCGGGACGCCGGCTGGATGATCCTCCAGCGCGGGGATCTCAT
GCTGGAGTTCTTCGCCCACCCTAGGGGGAGGCTAACTGAAACACGGAAGGAGACAATACCGGAAGGAACC
CGCGCTATGACGGCAATAAAAAGACAGAATAAAACGCACGGTGTTGGGTCGTTTGTTCATAAACGCGGGG
TTCGGTCCCAGGGCTGGCACTCTGTCGATACCCCACCGAGACCCCATTGGGGCCAATACGCCCGCGTTTC
TTCCTTTTCCCCACCCCACCCCCCAAGTTCGGGTGAAGGCCCAGGGCTCGCAGCCAACGTCGGGGCGGCA
GGCCCTGCCATAGCCTCAGGTTACTCATATATACTTTAGATTGATTTAAAACTTCATTTTTAATTTAAAA
GGATCTAGGTGAAGATCCTTTTTGATAATCTCATGACCAAAATCCCTTAACGTGAGTTTTCGTTCCACTG
AGCGTCAGACCCCGTAGAAAAGATCAAAGGATCTTCTTGAGATCCTTTTTTTCTGCGCGTAATCTGCTGC
TTGCAAACAAAAAAACCACCGCTACCAGCGGTGGTTTGTTTGCCGGATCAAGAGCTACCAACTCTTTTTC
CGAAGGTAACTGGCTTCAGCAGAGCGCAGATACCAAATACTGTTCTTCTAGTGTAGCCGTAGTTAGGCCA
CCACTTCAAGAACTCTGTAGCACCGCCTACATACCTCGCTCTGCTAATCCTGTTACCAGTGGCTGCTGCC
AGTGGCGATAAGTCGTGTCTTACCGGGTTGGACTCAAGACGATAGTTACCGGATAAGGCGCAGCGGTCGG
GCTGAACGGGGGGTTCGTGCACACAGCCCAGCTTGGAGCGAACGACCTACACCGAACTGAGATACCTACA
GCGTGAGCTATGAGAAAGCGCCACGCTTCCCGAAGGGAGAAAGGCGGACAGGTATCCGGTAAGCGGCAGG
GTCGGAACAGGAGAGCGCACGAGGGAGCTTCCAGGGGGAAACGCCTGGTATCTTTATAGTCCTGTCGGGT
TTCGCCACCTCTGACTTGAGCGTCGATTTTTGTGATGCTCGTCAGGGGGGCGGAGCCTATGGAAAAACGC
CAGCAACGCGGCCTTTTTACGGTTCCTGGCCTTTTGCTGGCCTTTTGCTCACATGTTCTTTCCTGCGTTA
TCCCCTGATTCTGTGGATAACCGTATTACCGCCATGCAT
Features (pLannotate 1.2.2; 14 found; start..end, strand, type, name):
     61..364     +  enhancer       CMV enhancer: human cytomegalovirus immediate early enhancer
    365..568     +  promoter       CMV promoter: human cytomegalovirus (CMV) immediate early promoter
    618..2300    +  CDS            SEPTIN9: SEPT9_HUMAN - Also known as KIAA0991, MSF, SEPT9. Experimental evidence at protein level: Swiss-Prot protein existence level 1. Filament-forming cytoskeletal GTPase (By similarity). May play a role in cytokinesis (Potential). May play a role in the internalization of 2 intracellular microbial pathogens, Listeria monocytogenes and Shigella flexneri. From Homo sapiens (Human).
   2298..3005    +  CDS            mApple: mApple is a basic (constitutively fluorescent) red fluorescent protein published in 2008, derived from Discosoma sp.. It is reported to be a rapidly-maturing monomer with high acid sensitivity.
   3031..3115    +  CDS            large T antigen (fragment): large T antigen from SV40 (simian virus 40)
   3138..3259    +  polyA_signal   SV40 poly(A) signal: SV40 polyadenylation signal
   3293..3721    -  rep_origin     f1 ori (sequence partly withheld): f1 bacteriophage origin of replication; arrow indicates direction of (+) strand synthesis
   3748..3852    +  promoter       AmpR promoter: bla
   3854..4211    +  promoter       SV40 promoter: SV40 enhancer and early promoter
   4246..5040    +  CDS            NeoR/KanR: aminoglycoside phosphotransferase from Tn5; aph(3')-II (or nptII); confers resistance to neomycin, kanamycin, and G418 (Geneticin®)
   5061..5213    +  CDS            ble (fragment): BLE_KLEPN - Experimental evidence at protein level: Swiss-Prot protein existence level 1. Binding protein with a strong affinity to the bleomycin family of antibiotics. Binds to CL990; an antimitotic-antibiotic compound. From Klebsiella pneumoniae.
   5272..5319    +  polyA_signal   HSV TK poly(A) signal: herpes simplex virus thymidine kinase polyadenylation signal (Cole and Stacy, 1985)
   5410..5426    -  polyA_signal   bGH poly(A) signal (fragment): bovine growth hormone polyadenylation signal
   5648..6236    +  rep_origin     ori: high-copy-number ColE1/pMB1/pBR322/pUC origin of replication
