[The description below was written by a language model from this plasmid's Addgene catalogue record and pLannotate feature annotations shown in this document.]
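Description:
pCMV_SEPT9_i3-mApple is a 6,350-nt mammalian expression plasmid built on a Clontech pCMV backbone, designed to produce human septin 9 isoform 3 (SEPT9_i3, encoded by the SEPTIN9_v3 transcript variant) fused at its C terminus to the monomeric red fluorescent protein mApple. The human cytomegalovirus immediate-early enhancer and promoter drive the fusion, giving strong constitutive transcription in transfected mammalian cells. The SEPTIN9 coding sequence runs directly into the mApple coding sequence, so the two are translated as a single polypeptide. An SV40 polyadenylation signal terminates the transcript. The insert was assembled by Gibson cloning.

The plasmid is propagated in E. coli through a high-copy ColE1/pUC-type origin and selected with kanamycin. Resistance comes from a Tn5 NeoR/KanR (aminoglycoside phosphotransferase) cassette in a dual-promoter arrangement. A bacterial bla-type promoter expresses the gene in bacteria. An SV40 enhancer/early promoter, paired with an HSV TK polyadenylation signal, expresses it in mammalian cells, where it can in principle confer G418 resistance. An f1 origin is also present, which permits single-stranded DNA production. The short annotated fragments of SV40 large T antigen, ble and the bGH poly(A) signal appear to be backbone remnants or partial annotation matches, not functional elements.

SEPTIN9 is a filament-forming cytoskeletal GTPase, and the red tag allows this isoform to be visualised by fluorescence microscopy in cells. The associated work concerns how human septins assemble into octamer-based filaments and anchor actin to membranes, which fits use of the construct for localising and imaging SEPT9_i3-containing septin structures.
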