Addgene plasmid #180323: pCMV_SEPT9_i3-mApple
Purpose: mammalian expression of human SEPT9_i3 fused to monomeric Apple
Depositing lab: Manos Mavrakis. Publication: Human septins organize as octamer-based filaments and mediate actin-membrane anchoring in cells. Martins CS, Taveneau C, Castro-Linares G, Baibakov M, Buzhinsky N, Eroles M, Milanovic V, Omi S, Pedelacq JD, Iv F, Bouillard L, Llewellyn A, Gomes M, Belhabib M, Kuzmic M, Verdier-Pinard P, Lee S, Badache A, Kumar S, Chandre C, Brasselet S, Rico F, Rossier O, Koenderink GH, Wenger J, Cabantous S, Mavrakis M. J Cell Biol. 2023 Mar 6;222(3):e202203016. doi: 10.1083/jcb.202203016. Epub 2022 Dec 23. PubMed 36562751.
Backbone
  Vector backbone: pCMV
  Backbone manufacturer: Clontech
  Vector type: Mammalian Expression
Growth in bacteria
  Bacterial resistance: Kanamycin, 50 μg/mL
  Growth temperature: 37°C
  Growth strain: DH5alpha
  Copy number: High Copy
Gene/Insert
  Gene/Insert name: SEPTIN9_v3 (alt name: SEPT9_v3)
  Species: H. sapiens (human)
  Entrez Gene: SEPTIN9 (a.k.a. AF17q25, MSF, MSF1, NAPB, PNUTL4, SEPT9, SINT1, SeptD1)
  Promoter: CMV
  Tag / fusion protein: mApple (C terminal on insert)
  Cloning method: Gibson Cloning
Terms and licenses: Academic/Nonprofit Terms; Industry Terms: Not Available to Industry
Depositor comments: Please visit https://doi.org/10.1101/2022.02.23.481653 for bioRxiv preprint.
How to cite: pCMV_SEPT9_i3-mApple was a gift from Manos Mavrakis (Addgene plasmid # 180323 ; http://n2t.net/addgene:180323 ; RRID:Addgene_180323)
